>Addgene plasmid #130059 | pRDAX-496 N-Tag GFP[2] L20 Piezo1 EBPF2 | depositor full sequence | sequence record 249437 | Full Sequence
GCCTGCCTCCAGGCCTCAATATTGGCCATTAGCCATATTATTCATTGGTTATATAGCATAAATCAATATT
GGCTATTGGCCATTGCATACGTTGTATCTATATCATAATATGTACATTTATATTGGCTCATGTCCAATAT
GACCGCCATGTTGGCATTGATTATTGACTAGTTATTAATAGTAATCAATTACGGGGTCATTAGTTCATAG
CCCATATATGGAGTTCCGCGTTACATAACTTACGGTAAATGGCCCGCCTGGCTGACCGCCCAACGACCCC
CGCCCATTGACGTCAATAATGACGTATGTTCCCATAGTAACGCCAATAGGGACTTTCCATTGACGTCAAT
GGGTGGAGTATTTACGGTAAACTGCCCACTTGGCAGTACATCAAGTGTATCATATGCCAAGTCCGCCCCC
TATTGACGTCAATGACGGTAAATGGCCCGCCTGGCATTATGCCCAGTACATGACCTTACGGGACTTTCCT
ACTTGGCAGTACATCTACGTATTAGTCATCGCTATTACCATGGTGATGCGGTTTTGGCAGTACACCAATG
GGCGTGGATAGCGGTTTGACTCACGGGGATTTCCAAGTCTCCACCCCATTGACGTCAATGGGAGTTTGTT
TTGGCACCAAAATCAACGGGACTTTCCAAAATGTCGTAATAACCCCGCCCCGTTGACGCAAATGGGCGGT
AGGCGTGTACGGTGGGAGGTCTATATAAGCAGAGCTCGTTTAGTGAACCGTCAGATCACTAGAAGCTTTA
TTGCGGTAGTTTATCACAGTTAAATTGCTAACGCAGTCAGTGCTTCTGACACAACAGTCTCGAACTTAAG
CTGCAGAAGTTGGTCGTGAGGCACTGGGCAGGTAAGTATCAAGGTTACAAGACAGGTTTAAGGAGACCAA
TAGAAACTGGGCTTGTCGAGACAGAGAAGACTCTTGCGTTTCTGATAGGCACCTATTGGTCTTACTGACA
TCCACTTTGCCTTTCTCTCCACAGGTGTCCACTCCCAGGCCACCATGGAAAAGAGGGACCACATGGTGCT
GCTCGAGTACGTCACAGCAGCTGGCATCACCGATGCCAGCGGGAGTCCTGGCGGTGGATCCGGAGGCTCT
GGGAGCTCTGCCAGCGGTGGCAGCACCTCCGAGCCGCACGTGCTGGGCGCCGGGCTCTACTGGCTGTTGC
TGCCCTGCACGCTCCTGGCGGCCTCCCTGTTACGCTTCAATGCTCTCTCGCTGGTCTATTTGCTGTTTCT
ACTGCTGCTGCCCTGGCTTCCAGGCCCCTCAAGACACAGCATACCAGGTCACACAGGTCGCCTGCTCCGT
GCACTACTCTGCCTCAGCCTCCTCTTCCTGGTGGCCCACCTTGCCTTTCAGATATGCCTACACACCGTGC
CTCACCTGGACCAGTTTCTGGGACAAAACGGTAGCCTTTGGGTGAAGGTGTCTCAACACATAGGGGTTAC
GAGGCTGGACCTGAAGGACATCTTTAACACCACCAGGCTGGTAGCACCTGACCTGGGAGTGCTGCTGGCG
TCCTCCCTTTGCCTTGGCCTCTGTGGACGCCTCACGAGGAAAGCCGGGCAGAGTCGGCGCACCCAGGAGC
TGCAGGATGATGACGATGACGATGATGACGACGATGAAGACATAGATGCTGCCCCAGCCGTGGGGCTGAA
GGGAGCCCCTGCCCTGGCAACCAAACGCAGGCTGTGGCTGGCCTCCCGCTTCCGGGTCACGGCCCACTGG
CTGCTGATGACCTCTGGACGGACGCTGGTCATTGTGTTGCTGGCCCTGGCAGGCATAGCCCACCCTTCGG
CCTTCTCCAGCATCTACCTGGTGGTGTTCCTGGCCATCTGCACCTGGTGGTCCTGTCACTTTCCTCTCAG
CCCCCTGGGCTTTAACACCCTCTGTGTCATGGTGAGCTGTTTTGGTGCCGGCCATCTCATTTGCCTATAC
TGCTATCAGACACCATTTATCCAGGACATGTTACCCCCTGGGAACATCTGGGCCAGGCTATTTGGTCTCA
AGAACTTCGTAGACCTCCCTAACTACTCCAGCCCCAACGCCCTGGTACTCAACACTAAGCACGCCTGGCC
CATCTATGTGAGTCCCGGAATCCTGCTGCTGCTATATTACACAGCCACCTCTCTCCTGAAGCTCCACAAG
AGCTGTCCCTCAGAGCTGAGGAAGGAGACACCCAGGGAGGATGAGGAGCATGAGCTGGAACTGGACCACC
TGGAGCCAGAGCCCCAGGCTAGGGACGCCACCCAGGGTGAGATGCCCATGACCACGGAACCTGACCTTGA
CAACTGCACCGTGCATGTACTAACCAGCCAGAGCCCTGTCCGCCAGCGTCCAGTTCGCCCCAGGCTGGCT
GAGCTGAAAGAGATGTCACCGCTACATGGCCTGGGCCACCTCATCATGGACCAGAGCTATGTGTGTGCCC
TGATTGCCATGATGGTGTGGAGCATCATGTACCACAGTTGGCTGACCTTCGTCCTGCTGCTCTGGGCCTG
CCTCATCTGGACGGTGCGTAGCCGTCACCAGCTGGCTATGCTCTGCTCGCCCTGCATCCTGCTGTATGGG
CTGACGCTCTGCTGCCTGAGGTATGTGTGGGCCATGGAACTTCCTGAGCTGCCCACCACCCTGGGCCCTG
TCAGCCTGCACCAGTTGGGACTGGAACACACACGCTACCCTTGCCTGGACCTCGGTGCCATGCTCCTCTA
TCTGCTCACATTCTGGCTCCTTCTGCGTCAGTTCGTGAAGGAGAAGCTGCTGAAGAAGCAAAAGGTGCCT
GCGGCGCTGCTGGAGGTCACGGTGGCCGACACTGAGCCCACACAGACCCAGACGCTGCTGCGGAGCCTGG
GGGAGCTGGTCACCGGCATCTACGTCAAATACTGGATCTATGTGTGCGCCGGCATGTTCATTGTGGTCAG
CTTCGCCGGCCGCCTGGTGGTCTACAAAATCGTCTACATGTTCCTCTTCCTGCTGTGCCTCACCTTGTTC
CAGGTCTACTACACCCTGTGGAGGAAGCTGCTACGTGTCTTCTGGTGGCTCGTGGTGGCCTATACAATGC
TCGTGCTCATCGCTGTGTACACCTTCCAGTTCCAGGACTTCCCCACCTATTGGCGCAACCTCACGGGCTT
CACAGACGAGCAGTTGGGCGACCTGGGCCTGGAGCAGTTCAGTGTGTCGGAGCTCTTTTCCAGTATCCTC
ATCCCTGGCTTCTTCCTGCTGGCCTGCATCCTGCAGCTGCACTACTTCCACAGACCGTTCATGCAGCTCA
CTGACCTGGAGCACGTGCCGCCACCAGGCACCCGCCACCCTCGATGGGCTCACAGGCAGGATGCAGTGAG
CGAGGCCCCTCTGCTTGAGCATCAGGAGGAAGAGGAAGTCTTCAGGGAAGATGGGCAGAGCATGGATGGG
CCCCACCAGGCCACACAGGTCCCTGAGGGTACGGCCAGCAAGTGGGGCCTGGTGGCTGACCGGCTGCTGG
ACCTAGCGGCCAGCTTCTCGGCTGTCCTCACCCGAATCCAGGTGTTCGTTCGGCGCTTGCTAGAACTTCA
CGTCTTCAAGCTGGTGGCCCTCTACACTGTCTGGGTGGCCCTGAAAGAAGTGTCTGTGATGAACCTGCTG
CTGGTGGTGCTATGGGCCTTCGCCTTGCCCTATCCGCGCTTCCGGCCCATGGCTTCCTGCCTGTCCACCG
TGTGGACCTGTATCATCATTGTATGCAAGATGCTCTATCAGCTCAAGATTGTCAACCCGCATGAGTACTC
CAGCAACTGCACTGAGCCCTTCCCCAACAATACCAACTTGCAGCCTTTGGAGATCAACCAGTCTTTGCTG
TACCGTGGCCCTGTTGACCCTGCCAACTGGTTTGGGGTGCGGAAGGGTTACCCCAACTTGGGCTATATCC
AGAACCACCTGCAGATCCTTCTGTTGCTGGTGTTTGAGGCCGTGGTGTACCGGCGCCAAGAGCACTACCG
CCGGCAGCACCAGCAGGCCCCTCTGCCCGCCCAGGCTGTGTGCGCAGATGGCACCCGCCAGAGGTTGGAC
CAGGACCTACTTAGCTGCCTCAAGTATTTCATCAACTTCTTCTTCTACAAATTCGGGCTGGAGATCTGCT
TCTTGATGGCCGTGAATGTGATTGGGCAGCGTATGAACTTCATGGTGATCTTACACGGTTGCTGGTTGGT
GGCCATCCTTACACGCCGGCGCCGTGAGGCCATCGCCCGCCTCTGGCCTAACTACTGTCTGTTCCTCACG
CTGTTCCTGCTGTACCAGTACCTGCTGTGTTTGGGCATGCCCCCTGCACTGTGCATTGACTATCCATGGC
GCTGGAGCAAGGCCATCCCCATGAATTCCGCCCTCATCAAGTGGCTGTACCTACCTGACTTCTTCAGAGC
CCCCAACTCCACCAACCTTATCAGTGACTTCCTCCTGCTGCTTTGCGCCTCCCAGCAGTGGCAGGTCTTC
TCAGCGGAGCGAACGGAGGAGTGGCAACGCATGGCGGGCATCAACACTGACCACCTGGAGCCCCTGCGTG
GGGAGCCCAACCCTATACCCAACTTCATCCACTGCAGGTCCTATCTGGATATGCTGAAGGTGGCCGTCTT
CCGCTACCTGTTCTGGCTGGTGCTCGTTGTGGTGTTTGTTGCGGGGGCCACCCGCATAAGCATCTTCGGG
CTGGGGTACCTGCTAGCCTGCTTCTACCTGCTGCTGTTTGGCACTACCCTGCTGCAGAAGGACACGCGAG
CCCAGCTCGTGCTGTGGGACTGCCTCATCCTCTATAATGTCACTGTCATCATCTCTAAGAATATGCTGTC
GCTCCTGTCCTGTGTCTTCGTGGAGCAAATGCAGAGCAACTTCTGCTGGGTCATCCAGCTCTTCAGCCTC
GTGTGCACAGTCAAAGGCTACTATGATCCCAAAGAGATGATGACCAGGGACCGGGACTGCCTGCTGCCTG
TGGAGGAGGCCGGGATCATCTGGGACAGTATCTGCTTCTTCTTCCTGCTCTTGCAACGGCGCATCTTTCT
CAGCCACTACTTCCTGCATGTCAGCGCTGACCTGAAAGCCACAGCCCTGCAGGCATCCAGGGGCTTTGCC
CTCTACAATGCAGCCAACCTGAAGAGCATCAACTTCCATCGCCAGATTGAGGAGAAGTCCCTGGCCCAGC
TGAAAAGACAGATGAAGCGCATCCGTGCCAAACAGGAGAAGTACAGGCAGAGCCAGGCAAGTCGTGGCCA
ACTCCAGTCCAAAGACCCTCAGGATCCCAGCCAGGAGCCAGGGCCTGACAGCCCAGGGGGCTCCTCCCCG
CCACGGAGACAGTGGTGGCGCCCCTGGCTGGACCACGCCACAGTCATCCACTCTGGCGACTACTTCCTGT
TTGAGTCAGATAGCGAGGAGGAAGAGGAGGCCCTACCTGAGGACCCCAGGCCTGCAGCTCAGAGTGCCTT
CCAGATGGCATACCAGGCATGGGTAACCAATGCCCAGACAGTGCTGAGGCAGCGTCGGGAGCGGGCACGG
CAGGAGCGGGCAGAGCAGCTGGCTTCTGGAGGTGACTTGAACCCAGATGTGGAACCAGTAGATGTCCCAG
AAGATGAGATGGCAGGCCGTAGCCACATGATGCAGCGTGTGCTAAGCACCATGCAGTTCCTGTGGGTGCT
GGGCCAGGCCACGGTAGACGGGCTGACGCGCTGGCTGCGTGCATTCACGAAGCACCACCGCACCATGAGC
GATGTGCTGTGCGCAGAGCGCTACCTGCTCACCCAGGAGCTTCTTCGGGTTGGAGAGGTACGCCGAGGTG
TGCTGGACCAGCTTTATGTGGGTGAAGATGAGGCCACATTGTCAGGTCCCGTGGAGACCCGGGATGGACC
CAGCACAGCCTCAAGTGGGCTGGGAGCCGAAGAGCCTTTGAGTAGCATGACAGACGACACCAGCAGCCCC
CTGAGCACAGGCTATAACACCCGCAGTGGCAGTGAGGAGATTGTCACCGACGCTGGGGACCTCCAGGCTG
GGACCTCCCTGCACGGCTCCCAAGAGCTTTTAGCCAATGCTCGTACCCGGATGCGCACGGCCAGCGAGCT
GCTACTGGATAGGCGCCTGCATATCCCTGAGCTGGAGGAGGCCGAGCGGTTTGAGGCACAGCAGGGCCGG
ACTCTGCGGCTGCTCAGGGCTGGGTACCAGTGCGTGGCGGCACACTCGGAGCTGCTCTGTTACTTCATCA
TCATCCTTAACCACATGGTGACAGCCTCGGCTGCCTCCCTGGTGCTGCCCGTGCTTGTGTTCCTGTGGGC
CATGCTGACCATCCCGAGGCCTAGCAAGCGCTTTTGGATGACAGCTATCGTCTTCACTGAGGTCATGGTG
GTCACCAAATACCTGTTCCAGTTCGGCTTCTTCCCCTGGAACAGCTACGTTGTGCTGCGGCGCTATGAGA
ACAAGCCCTACTTCCCTCCGCGAATCCTGGGCCTTGAGAAAACGGACAGCTACATCAAGTATGACCTGGT
GCAGCTCATGGCCCTCTTCTTCCACCGCTCGCAGCTACTGTGTTATGGCCTCTGGGACCATGAGGAGGAT
CGCTATCCCAAGGACCATTGCAGGAGTAGTGTGAAGGACCGGGAGGCCAAGGAAGAGCCAGAAGCTAAGC
TGGAATCGCAGTCTGAGACAGGCACTGGGCATCCCAAGGAGCCAGTGTTGGCCGGTACTCCCAGGGACCA
CATCCAAGGGAAAGGAAGTATTAGATCCAAGGATGTTATCCAAGATCCCCCAGAGGACCTTAAGCCCCGG
CACACGAGGCACATCAGCATACGCTTCAGGAGGCGCAAGGAGACTCCAGGACCCAAAGGAACAGCAGTCA
TGGAGACTGAGCACGAGGAGGGAGAAGGAAAAGAAACTACAGAGAGAAAGAGGCCGCGTCACACTCAAGA
AAAATCGAAGTTTCGGGAGAGAATGAAGGCAGCTGGGCGCCGGCTGCAGAGCTTCTGTGTGTCACTGGCC
CAGAGCTTCTACCAACCCTTGCAGCGTTTCTTCCATGACATTCTGCACACAAAGTACCGGGCGGCCACCG
ACGTCTACGCCCTCATGTTCCTGGCCGATATTGTCGACATCATCATCATCATCTTTGGTTTTTGGGCTTT
TGGGAAGCACTCTGCAGCCACAGACATTGCATCCTCGCTGTCAGATGACCAGGTGCCACAGGCCTTCCTG
TTCATGCTGCTGGTCCAGTTTGGCACCATGGTCATCGACCGTGCCCTCTACCTGCGCAAGACTGTCCTGG
GAAAGCTGGCCTTTCAGGTGGTCCTGGTGGTGGCGATTCACATCTGGATGTTCTTTATCTTACCGGCTGT
CACTGAGAGGATGTTCAGCCAGAATGCGGTGGCACAGCTGTGGTACTTCGTCAAGTGCATTTACTTTGCC
CTGTCCGCCTACCAGATCCGCTGTGGCTACCCCACCCGTATCTTGGGCAACTTCCTCACCAAGAAATACA
ACCATCTAAACCTCTTCCTTTTCCAGGGGTTCCGTCTAGTGCCGTTCCTGGTGGAGCTGCGGGCCGTCAT
GGACTGGGTGTGGACCGACACCACGCTGTCCCTGTCCAACTGGATGTGTGTGGAAGACATCTATGCCAAC
ATCTTTATCATCAAGTGCAGCCGAGAGACAGAGAAGAAATACCCCCAGCCCAAGGGGCAGAAGAAGAAGA
AAATTGTCAAGTATGGTATGGGAGGCCTCATTATCCTCTTCCTCATCGCCATCATCTGGTTCCCTCTGCT
CTTCATGTCACTGATCCGCTCTGTGGTCGGGGTCGTCAACCAGCCCATTGATGTCACCGTCACCCTCAAG
CTAGGCGGCTATGAGCCACTGTTCACCATGAGCGCCCAGCAGCCATCCATTGTGCCATTCACACCCCAGG
CCTACGAGGAGCTGTCCCAGCAGTTTGACCCCTATCCACTAGCCATGCAGTTCATTAGCCAGTACAGTCC
TGAGGACATCGTCACTGCACAGATCGAGGGCAGCTCGGGGGCGCTGTGGCGCATCAGCCCACCCAGCCGA
GCCCAGATGAAGCAGGAGCTGTACAACGGCACAGCCGACATTACACTGCGCTTTACCTGGAATTTCCAAA
GGGACCTGGCCAAGGGTGGCACTGTGGAGTATACTAATGAGAAGCACACCTTGGAGCTGGCCCCCAACAG
TACGGCACGAAGGCAGCTGGCCCAACTGCTCGAGGGCAGACCTGACCAGTCAGTGGTCATTCCCCATCTC
TTCCCCAAGTACATTCGTGCTCCCAATGGGCCTGAAGCCAACCCTGTGAAGCAGCTGCAGCCAGATGAGG
AAGAGGACTACCTTGGTGTGCGCATCCAGCTGCGGAGGGAGCAAGTGGGCACAGGGGCCTCTGGGGAGCA
AGCGGGCACCAAGGCCTCCGACTTCCTCGAGTGGTGGGTCATCGAGCTGCAGGACTGCAAGGCTGACTGC
AACCTGCTGCCCATGGTCATCTTCAGTGACAAGGTCAGCCCACCTAGCCTGGGCTTCCTGGCCGGCTACG
GGATTGTGGGGCTGTATGTCTCCATCGTGCTGGTGGTTGGCAAGTTTGTGCGGGGCTTCTTCAGCGAGAT
CTCTCACTCCATCATGTTCGAGGAACTGCCGTGTGTGGACCGCATCCTCAAGCTGTGCCAGGACATCTTC
TTGGTGCGCGAGACCCGGGAGCTGGAGCTGGAGGAGGAGCTATACGCCAAGCTCATCTTCCTGTACCGAT
CTCCAGAGACCATGATTAAGTGGACACGTGAGAGGGAGTAAGAATTCAGATCCGCCCCTCTCCCTCCCCC
CCCCCTAACGTTACTGGCCGAAGCCGCTTGGAATAAGGCCGGTGTGCGTTTGTCTATATGTTATTTTCCA
CCATATTGCCGTCTTTTGGCAATGTGAGGGCCCGGAAACCTGGCCCTGTCTTCTTGACGAGCATTCCTAG
GGGTCTTTCCCCTCTCGCCAAAGGAATGCAAGGTCTGTTGAATGTCGTGAAGGAAGCAGTTCCTCTGGTA
GCTTCTTGAAGACAAACAACGTCTGTAGCGACCCTTTGCAGGCAGCGGAACCCCCCACCTGGCGACAGGT
GCCTCTGCGGCCAAAAGCCACGTGTATAAGATACACCTGCAAAGGCGGCACAACCCCAGTGCCACGTTGT
GAGTTGGATAGTTGTGGAAAGAGTCAAATGGCTCTCCTCAAGCGTATTCAACAAGGGGCTGAAGGATGCC
CAGAAGGTACCCCATTGTATGGGATCTGATCTGGGGCCTCGGTACACATGCTTTACATGTGTTTAGTCGA
GGTTAAAAAAACGTCTAGGCCCCCCGAACCACGGGGACGTGGTTTTCCTTTGAAAAACACGATGATAATA
TGGCCACAACCATGGTGAGCAAGGGCGAGGAGCTGTTCACCGGGGTGGTGCCCATCCTGGTCGAGCTGGA
CGGCGACGTAAACGGCCACAAGTTCAGCGTGAGGGGCGAGGGCGAGGGCGATGCCACCAACGGCAAGCTG
ACCCTGAAGTTCATCTGCACCACCGGCAAGCTGCCCGTGCCCTGGCCCACCCTCGTGACCACCCTGAGCC
ACGGCGTGCAGTGCTTCGCCCGCTACCCCGACCACATGAAGCAGCACGACTTCTTCAAGTCCGCCATGCC
CGAAGGCTACGTCCAGGAGCGCACCATCTTCTTCAAGGACGACGGCACCTACAAGACCCGCGCCGAGGTG
AAGTTCGAGGGCGACACCCTGGTGAACCGCATCGAGCTGAAGGGCGTCGACTTCAAGGAGGACGGCAACA
TCCTGGGGCACAAGCTGGAGTACAACTTCAACAGCCACAACATCTATATCATGGCCGTCAAGCAGAAGAA
CGGCATCAAGGTGAACTTCAAGATCCGCCACAACGTGGAGGACGGCAGCGTGCAGCTCGCCGACCACTAC
CAGCAGAACACCCCCATCGGCGACGGCCCCGTGCTGCTGCCCGACAGCCACTACCTGAGCACCCAGTCCG
TGCTGAGCAAAGACCCCAACGAGAAGCGCGATCACATGGTCCTGCTGGAGTTCCGCACCGCCGCCGGGAT
CACTCTCGGCATGGACGAGCTGTACAAGTAAACCGGTGCTCGAGGTACCGATGAATAGCTAAGGTAGAGG
CCGCAGGTAAGTATCAAGGTTACAAGACAGGTTTAAGGAGACCAATAGAAACTGGGCTTGTCGAGACAGA
GAAGACTCTTGCGTTTCTGATAGGCACCTATTGGTCTTACTGACATCCACTTTGCCTTTCTCTCCACAGG
TGTCGACAATCAACCTCTGGATTACAAAATTTGTGAAAGATTGACTGGTATTCTTAACTATGTTGCTCCT
TTTACGCTATGTGGATACGCTGCTTTAATGCCTTTGTATCATGCTATTGCTTCCCGTATGGCTTTCATTT
TCTCCTCCTTGTATAAATCCTGGTTGCTGTCTCTTTATGAGGAGTTGTGGCCCGTTGTCAGGCAACGTGG
CGTGGTGTGCACTGTGTTTGCTGACGCAACCCCCACTGGTTGGGGCATTGCCACCACCTGTCAGCTCCTT
TCCGGGACTTTCGCTTTCCCCCTCCCTATTGCCACGGCGGAACTCATCGCCGCCTGCCTTGCCCGCTGCT
GGACAGGGGCTCGGCTGTTGGGCACTGACAATTCCGTGGTGTTGTCGGGGAAGCTGACGTCCTTTCCATG
GCTGCTCGCCTGTGTTGCCACCTGGATTCTGCGCGGGACGTCCTTCTGCTACGTCCCTTCGGCCCTCAAT
CCAGCGGACCTTCCTTCCCGCGGCCTGCTGCCGGCTCTGCGGCCTCTTCCGCGTCTTCGCCTTCGCCCTC
AGACGAGTCGGATCTCCCTTTGGGCCGCCTCCCCGCCTGGAATTCGAGCTCGGTACGATCAGCCTCGACT
GTGCCTTCTAGTTGCCAGCCATCTGTTGTTTGCCCCTCCCCCGTGCCTTCCTTGACCCTGGAAGGTGCCA
CTCCCACTGTCCTTTCCTAATAAAATGAGGAAATTGCATCGCATTGTCTGAGTAGGTGTCATTCTATTCT
GGGGGGTGGGGTGGGGCAGGACAGCAAGGGGGAGGATTGGGAAGACAATAGCCCAGCTTTTGTTCCCTTT
AGTGAGGGTTAATTGCGCGCTTGGCGTAATCATGGTCATAGCTGTTTCCTGTGTGAAATTGTTATCCGCT
AATTCACTCCTCAGGTGCAGGCTGCCTATCAGAAGGTGGTGGCTGGTGTGGCCAATGCCCTGGCTCACAA
ATACCACTGAGATCTTTTTCCCTCTGCCAAAAATTATGGGGACATCATGAAGCCCCTTGAGCATCTGACT
TCTGGCTAATAAAGGAAATTTATTTTCATTGCAATAGTGTGTTGGAATTTTTTGTGTCTCTCACTCGGAA
GGACATATGGGAGGGCAAATCATTTAAAACATCAGAATGAGTATTTGGTTTAGAGTTTGGCAACATATGC
CCATATGCTGGCTGCCATGAACAAAGGTTGGCTATAAAGAGGTCATCAGTATATGAAACAGCCCCCTGCT
GTCCATTCCTTATTCCATAGAAAAGCCTTGACTTGAGGTTAGATTTTTTTTATATTTTGTTTTGTGTTAT
TTTTTTCTTTAACATCCCTAAAATTTTCCTTACATGTTTTACTAGCCAGATTTTTCCTCCTCTCCTGACT
ACTCCCAGTCATAGCTGTCCCTCTTCTCTTATGGAGATCGGCCGGCCGCCGGCGTCGACGCGCGCGGCCG
CGGCGCGCCGTTGCTGGCGTTTTTCCATAGGCTCCGCCCCCCTGACGAGCATCACAAAAATCGACGCTCA
AGTCAGAGGTGGCGAAACCCGACAGGACTATAAAGATACCAGGCGTTTCCCCCTGGAAGCTCCCTCGTGC
GCTCTCCTGTTCCGACCCTGCCGCTTACCGGATACCTGTCCGCCTTTCTCCCTTCGGGAAGCGTGGCGCT
TTCTCATAGCTCACGCTGTAGGTATCTCAGTTCGGTGTAGGTCGTTCGCTCCAAGCTGGGCTGTGTGCAC
GAACCCCCCGTTCAGCCCGACCGCTGCGCCTTATCCGGTAACTATCGTCTTGAGTCCAACCCGGTAAGAC
ACGACTTATCGCCACTGGCAGCAGCCACTGGTAACAGGATTAGCAGAGCGAGGTATGTAGGCGGTGCTAC
AGAGTTCTTGAAGTGGTGGCCTAACTACGGCTACACTAGAAGAACAGTATTTGGTATCTGCGCTCTGCTG
AAGCCAGTTACCTTCGGAAAAAGAGTTGGTAGCTCTTGATCCGGCAAACAAACCACCGCTGGTAGCGGTG
GTTTTTTTGTTTGCAAGCAGCAGATTACGCGCAGAAAAAAAGGATCTCAAGAAGATCCTTTGATCTTTTC
TACGGGGTCTGACGCTCAGTGGAACGAAAACTCACGTTAAGGGATTTTGGTCATGAGATTATCAAAAAGG
ATCTTCACCTAGATCCTTTTAAATTAAAAATGAAGTTTTAAATCAATCTAAAGTATATATGAGTAAACTT
GGTCTGACAGTTACCAATGCTTAATCAGTGAGGCACCTATCTCAGCGATCTGTCTATTTCGTTCATCCAT
AGTTGCCTGACTCCCCGTCGTGTAGATAACTACGATACGGGAGGGCTTACCATCTGGCCCCAGTGCTGCA
ATGATACCGCGAGACCCACGCTCACCGGCTCCAGATTTATCAGCAATAAACCAGCCAGCCGGAAGGGCCG
AGCGCAGAAGTGGTCCTGCAACTTTATCCGCCTCCATCCAGTCTATTAATTGTTGCCGGGAAGCTAGAGT
AAGTAGTTCGCCAGTTAATAGTTTGCGCAACGTTGTTGCCATTGCTACAGGCATCGTGGTGTCACGCTCG
TCGTTTGGTATGGCTTCATTCAGCTCCGGTTCCCAACGATCAAGGCGAGTTACATGATCCCCCATGTTGT
GCAAAAAAGCGGTTAGCTCCTTCGGTCCTCCGATCGTTGTCAGAAGTAAGTTGGCCGCAGTGTTATCACT
CATGGTTATGGCAGCACTGCATAATTCTCTTACTGTCATGCCATCCGTAAGATGCTTTTCTGTGACTGGT
GAGTACTCAACCAAGTCATTCTGAGAATAGTGTATGCGGCGACCGAGTTGCTCTTGCCCGGCGTCAATAC
GGGATAATACCGCGCCACATAGCAGAACTTTAAAAGTGCTCATCATTGGAAAACGTTCTTCGGGGCGAAA
ACTCTCAAGGATCTTACCGCTGTTGAGATCCAGTTCGATGTAACCCACTCGTGCACCCAACTGATCTTCA
GCATCTTTTACTTTCACCAGCGTTTCTGGGTGAGCAAAAACAGGAAGGCAAAATGCCGCAAAAAAGGGAA
TAAGGGCGACACGGAAATGTTGAATACTCATACTCTTCCTTTTTCAATATTATTGAAGCATTTATCAGGG
TTATTGTCTCATGAGCGGATACATATTTGAATGTATTTAGAAAAATAAACAAATAGGGGTTCCGCGCACA
TTTCCCCGAAAAGTGCCACCTGACGTCTAAGAAACCATTATTATCATGACATTAACCTATAAAAATAGGC
GTATCACGAGGCCCTTTCGTCTACGCGCGCGCCGGCGGCGCGCCGTCGACGGCCGGCCGCGGCCGC
Features (pLannotate 1.2.2; 15 found; start..end, strand, type, name):
    155..532     +  enhancer       CMV enhancer: human cytomegalovirus immediate early enhancer
    534..733     +  promoter       CMV promoter: human cytomegalovirus (CMV) immediate early promoter
    872..1004    +  intron         chimeric intron: chimera between introns from human β-globin and immunoglobulin heavy chain genes
   1151..8788    +  CDS            Piezo1: PIEZ1_MOUSE - Also known as Fam38a. Experimental evidence at protein level: Swiss-Prot protein existence level 1. Pore-forming subunit of a mechanosensitive non-specific cation channel. Generates currents characterized by a linear current- voltage relationship that are sensitive to ruthenium red and gadolinium. Plays a key role in epithelial cell adhesion by maintaining integrin activation through R-Ras recruitment to the ER, most probably in its activated state, and subsequent stimulation of calpain signaling. In the kidney, may contribute to the detection of intraluminal pressure changes and
   8805..9391    +  misc_feature   IRES2: internal ribosome entry site (IRES) of the encephalomyocarditis virus (EMCV)
   9392..10111   +  CDS            EBFP2: enhanced blue variant of GFP (Ai et al., 2007) mammalian codon-optimized
  10157..10289   +  intron         chimeric intron: chimera between introns from human β-globin and immunoglobulin heavy chain genes
  10298..10886   +  misc_feature   WPRE: woodchuck hepatitis virus posttranscriptional regulatory element
  10919..11030   +  polyA_signal   bGH poly(A) signal: bovine growth hormone polyadenylation signal
  11126..11144   -  promoter       T3 promoter: promoter for bacteriophage T3 RNA polymerase
  11203..11277   +  CDS            HBB (fragment): HBB_PONPY - Experimental evidence at transcript level: Swiss-Prot protein existence level 2. Involved in oxygen transport from the lung to the various peripheral tissues. From Pongo pygmaeus (Bornean orangutan).
  11348..11403   +  polyA_signal   β-globin poly(A) signal: rabbit β-globin polyadenylation signal (Gil and Proudfoot, 1987)
  11782..12370   -  rep_origin     ori: high-copy-number ColE1/pMB1/pBR322/pUC origin of replication
  12541..13401   -  CDS            AmpR: β-lactamase; bla; confers resistance to ampicillin, carbenicillin, and related antibiotics
  13402..13506   -  promoter       AmpR promoter: bla
