[The description below was written by a language model from this plasmid's Addgene catalogue record and pLannotate feature annotations shown in this document.]
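Description:
pRDAX-496 N-Tag GFP[2] L20 Piezo1 EBPF2 is a custom-built mammalian expression plasmid of about 13.6 kb, designed as a vector for protein–protein interaction assays based on bimolecular or trimolecular fluorescence complementation (BiFC/TriFC). It is propagated in E. coli as a high-copy plasmid through a ColE1/pUC-type origin and is selected with ampicillin via the β-lactamase gene and its native promoter.

The expression cassette is driven by the human cytomegalovirus immediate early enhancer and promoter, followed by a chimeric β-globin/immunoglobulin intron that promotes efficient processing of the transcript. Downstream lies the coding sequence for mouse Piezo1 (Fam38a), the large pore-forming subunit of a mechanosensitive non-selective cation channel. The construct name indicates that Piezo1 carries an N-terminal split-GFP fragment (GFP[2]) joined through a linker (L20). The automated feature table does not annotate this tag or linker separately, though there is unannotated space between the intron and the Piezo1 match where they would be expected. In complementation assays, such a fragment yields fluorescence only when brought together with the complementary GFP piece(s) on an interacting partner.

After Piezo1, an EMCV IRES directs translation of EBFP2 from the same transcript, giving a blue fluorescent marker that identifies transfected cells independently of the complementation signal. A second chimeric intron, a WPRE and the bovine growth hormone polyadenylation signal complete the transcription unit. A T3 promoter, a short β-globin fragment and a rabbit β-globin poly(A) signal also lie downstream. The cloning sites used are not recorded.
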