Addgene plasmid #130059: pRDAX-496 N-Tag GFP[2] L20 Piezo1 EBPF2
Purpose: PPI (BiFC/TriFC) assay vector
Depositing lab: Gary Lewin. Depositing organization: Max-Delbrueck-Centrum fuer Molekulare Medizin (MDC).
Backbone
  Vector backbone: custom built
  Vector type: Mammalian Expression
Growth in bacteria
  Bacterial resistance: Ampicillin, 100 μg/mL
  Growth temperature: 37°C
  Growth strain: DH5alpha
  Copy number: High Copy
Gene/Insert
  Gene/Insert name: Piezo1
  Species: M. musculus (mouse)
  Entrez Gene: Piezo1 (a.k.a. 9630020g22, Fam38a, mKIAA0233)
  Cloning method: Restriction Enzyme; 5′ cloning site unknown (unknown if destroyed); 3′ cloning site unknown (unknown if destroyed)
Terms and licenses: Academic/Nonprofit Terms; Industry Terms: Not Available to Industry
How to cite: pRDAX-496 N-Tag GFP[2] L20 Piezo1 EBPF2 was a gift from Gary Lewin (Addgene plasmid # 130059 ; http://n2t.net/addgene:130059 ; RRID:Addgene_130059)
